>Addgene plasmid #137869 | pPN431 | addgene full sequence | sequence record 271867 | Addgene NGS Result
TGAGACCCGTTACATAACTTACGGTAAATGGCCCGCCTGGCTGACCGCCCAACGACCCCCGCCCATTGAC
GTCAATAGTAACGCCAATAGGGACTTTCCATTGACGTCAATGGGTGGAGTATTTACGGTAAACTGCCCAC
TTGGCAGTACATCAAGTGTATCATATGCCAAGTACGCCCCCTATTGACGTCAATGACGGTAAATGGCCCG
CCTGGCATTGTGCCCAGTACATGACCTTATGGGACTTTCCTACTTGGCAGTACATCTACGTATTAGTCAT
CGCTATTACCATGGTCGAGGTGAGCCCCACGTTCTGCTTCACTCTCCCCATCTCCCCCCCCTCCCCACCC
CCAATTTTGTATTTATTTATTTTTTAATTATTTTGTGCAGCGATGGGGGCGGGGGGGGGGGGGGCGCGCG
CCAGGCGGGGSGGGGSGGGGSGGGGGGSGGGGSGGGGSGRGGSGGRGAGGKGCGGCGGCAGCCAATCAGA
GCGGCGCGCTCCGAAAGTTTCCTTTTATGGCGAGGCGGCGGCGGCGGCGGCCCTATAAAAAGCGAAGCGC
GCGGCGGGCGGGAGTCGCTGCGCGCTGCCTTCGCCCCGTGCCCCGCTCCGCCGCCGCCTCGCGCCGCCCG
CCCCGGCTCTGACTGACCGCGTTACTCCCACAGGTGAGCGGGCGGGACGGCCCTTCTCCTCCGGGCTGTA
ATTAGCTGAGCAAGAGGTAAGGGTTTAAGGGATGGTTGGTTGGTGGGGTATTAATGTTTAATTACCTGGA
GCACCTGCCTGAAATCACTTTTTTTCAGGTTGGACCGGTGCCACCATGGACTATAAGGACCACGACGGAG
ACTACAAGGATCATGATATTGATTACAAAGACGATGACGATAAGATGGCCCCAAAGAAGAAGCGGAAGGT
CGGTATCCACGGAGTCCCAGCAGCCGACAAGAAGTACAGCATCGGCCTGGACATCGGCACCAACTCTGTG
GGCTGGGCCGTGATCACCGACGAGTACAAGGTGCCCAGCAAGAAATTCAAGGTGCTGGGCAACACCGACC
GGCACAGCATCAAGAAGAACCTGATCGGAGCCCTGCTGTTCGACAGCGGCGAAACAGCCGAGGCCACCCG
GCTGAAGAGAACCGCCAGAAGAAGATACACCAGACGGAAGAACCGGATCTGCTATCTGCAAGAGATCTTC
AGCAACGAGATGGCCAAGGTGGACGACAGCTTCTTCCACAGACTGGAAGAGTCCTTCCTGGTGGAAGAGG
ATAAGAAGCACGAGCGGCACCCCATCTTCGGCAACATCGTGGACGAGGTGGCCTACCACGAGAAGTACCC
CACCATCTACCACCTGAGAAAGAAACTGGTGGACAGCACCGACAAGGCCGACCTGCGGCTGATCTATCTG
GCCCTGGCCCACATGATCAAGTTCCGGGGCCACTTCCTGATCGAGGGCGACCTGAACCCCGACAACAGCG
ACGTTGACAAGCTGTTCATCCAGCTGGTGCAGACCTACAACCAGCTGTTCGAGGAAAACCCCATCAACGC
CAGCGGCGTGGACGCCAAGGCCATCCTGTCTGCCAGACTGAGCAAGAGCAGACGGCTGGAAAATCTGATC
GCCCAGCTGCCCGGCGAGAAGAAGAATGGCCTGTTCGGAAACCTGATTGCCCTGAGCCTGGGCCTGACCC
CCAACTTCAAGAGCAACTTCGACCTGGCCGAGGATGCCAAACTGCAGCTGAGCAAGGACACCTACGACGA
CGACCTGGACAACCTGCTGGCCCAGATCGGCGACCAGTACGCCGACCTGTTTCTGGCCGCCAAGAACCTG
TCCGACGCCATCCTGCTGAGCGACATCCTGAGAGTGAACACCGAGATCACCAAGGCCCCCCTGAGCGCCT
CTATGATCAAGAGATACGACGAGCACCACCAGGACCTGACCCTGCTGAAAGCTCTCGTGCGGCAGCAGCT
GCCTGAGAAGTACAAAGAGATTTTCTTCGACCAGAGCAAGAACGGCTACGCCGGCTACATTGACGGCGGA
GCCAGCCAGGAAGAGTTCTACAAGTTCATCAAGCCCATCCTGGAAAAGATGGACGGCACCGAGGAACTGC
TCGTGAAGCTGAACAGAGAGGACCTGCTGCGGAAGCAGCGGACCTTCGACAACGGCAGCATCCCCCACCA
GATCCACCTGGGAGAGCTGCACGCCATTCTGCGGCGGCAGGAAGATTTTTACCCATTCCTGAAGGACAAC
CGGGAAAAGATCGAGAAGATCCTGACCTTCCGCATCCCCTACTACGTGGGCCCTCTGGCCAGGGGAAACA
GCAGATTCGCCTGGATGACCAGAAAGAGCGAGGAAACCATCACCCCCTGGAACTTCGAGGAAGTGGTGGA
CAAGGGCGCTTCCGCCCAGAGCTTCATCGAGCGGATGACCAACTTCGATAAGAACCTGCCCAACGAGAAG
GTGCTGCCCAAGCACAGCCTGCTGTACGAGTACTTCACCGTGTATAACGAGCTGACCAAAGTGAAATACG
TGACCGAGGGAATGAGAAAGCCCGCCTTCCTGAGCGGCGAGCAGAAAAAGGCCATCGTGGACCTGCTGTT
CAAGACCAACCGGAAAGTGACCGTGAAGCAGCTGAAAGAGGACTACTTCAAGAAAATCGAGTGCTTCGAC
TCCGTGGAAATCTCCGGCGTGGAAGATCGGTTCAACGCCTCCCTGGGCACATACCACGATCTGCTGAAAA
TTATCAAGGACAAGGACTTCCTGGACAATGAGGAAAACGAGGACATTCTGGAAGATATCGTGCTGACCCT
GACACTGTTTGAGGACAGAGAGATGATCGAGGAACGGCTGAAAACCTATGCCCACCTGTTCGACGACAAA
GTGATGAAGCAGCTGAAGCGGCGGAGATACACCGGCTGGGGCAGGCTGAGCCGGAAGCTGATCAACGGCA
TCCGGGACAAGCAGTCCGGCAAGACAATCCTGGATTTCCTGAAGTCCGACGGCTTCGCCAACAGAAACTT
CATGCAGCTGATCCACGACGACAGCCTGACCTTTAAAGAGGACATCCAGAAAGCCCAGGTGTCCGGCCAG
GGCGATAGCCTGCACGAGCACATTGCCAATCTGGCCGGCAGCCCCGCCATTAAGAAGGGCATCCTGCAGA
CAGTGAAGGTGGTGGACGAGCTCGTGAAAGTGATGGGCCGGCACAAGCCCGAGAACATCGTGATCGAAAT
GGCCAGAGAGAACCAGACCACCCAGAAGGGACAGAAGAACAGCCGCGAGAGAATGAAGCGGATCGAAGAG
GGCATCAAAGAGCTGGGCAGCCAGATCCTGAAAGAACACCCCGTGGAAAACACCCAGCTGCAGAACGAGA
AGCTGTACCTGTACTACCTGCAGAATGGGCGGGATATGTACGTGGACCAGGAACTGGACATCAACCGGCT
GTCCGACTACGATGTGGACCATATCGTGCCTCAGAGCTTTCTGAAGGACGACTCCATCGACAACAAGGTG
CTGACCAGAAGCGACAAGAACCGGGGCAAGAGCGACAACGTGCCCTCCGAAGAGGTCGTGAAGAAGATGA
AGAACTACTGGCGGCAGCTGCTGAACGCCAAGCTGATTACCCAGAGAAAGTTCGACAATCTGACCAAGGC
CGAGAGAGGCGGCCTGAGCGAACTGGATAAGGCCGGCTTCATCAAGAGACAGCTGGTGGAAACCCGGCAG
ATCACAAAGCACGTGGCACAGATCCTGGACTCCCGGATGAACACTAAGTACGACGAGAATGACAAGCTGA
TCCGGGAAGTGAAAGTGATCACCCTGAAGTCCAAGCTGGTGTCCGATTTCCGGAAGGATTTCCAGTTTTA
CAAAGTGCGCGAGATCAACAACTACCACCACGCCCACGACGCCTACCTGAACGCCGTCGTGGGAACCGCC
CTGATCAAAAAGTACCCTAAGCTGGAAAGCGAGTTCGTGTACGGCGACTACAAGGTGTACGACGTGCGGA
AGATGATCGCCAAGAGCGAGCAGGAAATCGGCAAGGCTACCGCCAAGTACTTCTTCTACAGCAACATCAT
GAACTTTTTCAAGACCGAGATTACCCTGGCCAACGGCGAGATCCGGAAGCGGCCTCTGATCGAGACAAAC
GGCGAAACCGGGGAGATCGTGTGGGATAAGGGCCGGGATTTTGCCACCGTGCGGAAAGTGCTGAGCATGC
CCCAAGTGAATATCGTGAAAAAGACCGAGGTGCAGACAGGCGGCTTCAGCAAAGAGTCTATCCTGCCCAA
GAGGAACAGCGATAAGCTGATCGCCAGAAAGAAGGACTGGGACCCTAAGAAGTACGGCGGCTTCGACAGC
CCCACCGTGGCCTATTCTGTGCTGGTGGTGGCCAAAGTGGAAAAGGGCAAGTCCAAGAAACTGAAGAGTG
TGAAAGAGCTGCTGGGGATCACCATCATGGAAAGAAGCAGCTTCGAGAAGAATCCCATCGACTTTCTGGA
AGCCAAGGGCTACAAAGAAGTGAAAAAGGACCTGATCATCAAGCTGCCTAAGTACTCCCTGTTCGAGCTG
GAAAACGGCCGGAAGAGAATGCTGGCCTCTGCCGGCGAACTGCAGAAGGGAAACGAACTGGCCCTGCCCT
CCAAATATGTGAACTTCCTGTACCTGGCCAGCCACTATGAGAAGCTGAAGGGCTCCCCCGAGGATAATGA
GCAGAAACAGCTGTTTGTGGAACAGCACAAGCACTACCTGGACGAGATCATCGAGCAGATCAGCGAGTTC
TCCAAGAGAGTGATCCTGGCCGACGCTAATCTGGACAAAGTGCTGTCCGCCTACAACAAGCACCGGGATA
AGCCCATCAGAGAGCAGGCCGAGAATATCATCCACCTGTTTACCCTGACCAATCTGGGAGCCCCTGCCGC
CTTCAAGTACTTTGACACCACCATCGACCGGAAGAGGTACACCAGCACCAAAGAGGTGCTGGACGCCACC
CTGATCCACCAGAGCATCACCGGCCTGTACGAGACACGGATCGACCTGTCTCAGCTGGGAGGCGACAAAA
GGCCGGCGGCCACGAAAAAGGCCGGCCAGGCAAAAAAGAAAAAGTAAGAATTCCTAGAGCTCGCTGATCA
GCCTCGACTGTGCCTTCTAGTTGCCAGCCATCTGTTGTTTGCCCCTCCCCCGTGCCTTCCTTGACCCTGG
AAGGTGCCACTCCCACTGTCCTTTCCTAATAAAATGAGGAAATTGCATCGCATTGTCTGAGTAGGTGTCA
TTCTATTCTGGGGGGTGGGGTGGGGCAGGACAGCAAGGGGGAGGATTGGGAAGAGAATAGCAGGCATGCT
GGGGAGCGGCCGCAGGAACCCCTAGTGATGGAGTTGGCCACTCCCTCTCTGCGCGCTCGCTCGCTCACTG
AGGCCGGGCGACCAAAGGTCGCCCGACGCCCGGGCTTTGCCCGGGCGGCCTCAGTGAGCGAGCGAGCGCG
CAGCTGCCTGCAGGGGCGCCTGATGCGGTATTTTCTCCTTACGCATCTGTGCGGTATTTCACACCGCATA
[95 nt withheld, positions 5531-5625]
T
[46 nt withheld, positions 5627-5672]
C
[141 nt withheld, positions 5674-5814]
CCTTTGACGTTGGAGTCCACGTTCTTT
[37 nt withheld, positions 5842-5878]
ACTCTATCTCGGGCTATTCTTTTGATTTATAAGGGATTTTGCCGATTTCGGTCTATTGGTTAAAAAATGA
GCTGATTTAACAAAAATTTAACGCGAATTTTAACAAAATATTAACGTTTACAATTTTATGGTGCACTCTC
AGTACAATCTGCTCTGATGCCGCATAGTTAAGCCAGCCCCGACACCCGCCAACACCCGCTGACGCGCCCT
GACGGGCTTGTCTGCTCCCGGCATCCGCTTACAGACAAGCTGTGACCGTCTCCGGGAGCTGCATGTGTCA
GAGGTTTTCACCGTCATCACCGAAACGCGCGAGACGAAAGGGCCTCGTGATACGCCTATTTTTATAGGTT
AATGTCATGATAATAATGGTTTCTTAGACGTCAGGTGGCACTTCCAGCCAGGACAGAAATGCCTCGACTT
CGCTGCTACCCAAGGTTGCCGGGTGACGCACACCGTGGAAACGGATGAAGGCACGAACCCAGTGGACATA
AGCCTGTTCGGTTCGTAAGCTGTAATGCAAGTAGCGTATGCGCTCACGCAACTGGTCCAGAACCTTGACC
GAACGCAGCGGTGGTAACGGCGCAGTGGCGGTTTTCATGGCTTGTTATGACTGTTTTTTTGGGGTACAGT
CTATGCCTCGGGCATCCAAGCAGCAAGCGCGTTACGCCGTGGGTCGATGTTTGATGTTATGGAGCAGCAA
CGATGTTACGCAGCAGGGCAGTCGCCCTAAAACAAAGTTAAACATTATGAGGGAAGCGGTGATCGCCGAA
GTATCGACTCAACTATCAGAGGTAGTTGGCGTCATCGAGCGCCATCTCGAACCGACGTTGCTGGCCGTAC
ATTTGTACGGCTCCGCAGTGGATGGCGGCCTGAAGCCACACAGTGATATTGATTTGCTGGTTACGGTGAC
CGTAAGGCTTGATGAAACAACGCGGCGAGCTTTGATCAACGACCTTTTGGAAACTTCGGCTTCCCCTGGA
GAGAGCGAGATTCTCCGCGCTGTAGAAGTCACCATTGTTGTGCACGACGACATCATTCCGTGGCGTTATC
CAGCTAAGCGCGAACTGCAATTTGGAGAATGGCAGCGCAATGACATTCTTGCAGGTATCTTCGAGCCAGC
CACGATCGACATTGATCTGGCTATCTTGCTGACAAAAGCAAGAGAACATAGCGTTGCCTTGGTAGGTCCA
GCGGCGGAGGAACTCTTTGATCCGGTTCCTGAACAGGATCTATTTGAGGCGCTAAATGAAACCTTAACGC
TATGGAACTCGCCGCCCGACTGGGCTGGCGATGAGCGAAATGTAGTGCTTACGTTGTCCCGCATTTGGTA
CAGCGCAGTAACCGGCAAAATCGCGCCGAAGGATGTCGCTGCCGACTGGGCAATGGAGCGCCTGCCGGCC
CAGTATCAGCCCGTCATACTTGAAGCTAGACAGGCTTATCTTGGACAAGAAGAAGATCGCTTGGCCTCGC
GCGCAGATCAGTTGGAAGAATTTGTCCACTACGTGAAAGGCGAGATCACCAAGGTAGTCGGCAAATAAAA
GCATTGGTAACTGTCAGACCAAGTTTACTCATATATACTTTAGATTGATTTAAAACTTCATTTTTAATTT
AAAAGGATCTAGGTGAAGATCCTTTTTGATAATCTCATGACCAAAATCCCTTAACGTGAGTTTTCGTTCC
ACTGAGCGTCAGACCCCGTAGAAAAGATCAAAGGATCTTCTTGAGATCCTTTTTTTCTGCGCGTAATCTG
CTGCTTGCAAACAAAAAAACCACCGCTACCAGCGGTGGTTTGTTTGCCGGATCAAGAGCTACCAACTCTT
TTTCCGAAGGTAACTGGCTTCAGCAGAGCGCAGATACCAAATACTGTTCTTCTAGTGTAGCCGTAGTTAG
GCCACCACTTCAAGAACTCTGTAGCACCGCCTACATACCTCGCTCTGCTAATCCTGTTACCAGTGGCTGC
TGCCAGTGGCGATAAGTCGTGTCTTACCGGGTTGGACTCAAGACGATAGTTACCGGATAAGGCGCAGCGG
TCGGGCTGAACGGGGGGTTCGTGCACACAGCCCAGCTTGGAGCGAACGACCTACACCGAACTGAGATACC
TACAGCGTGAGCTATGAGAAAGCGCCACGCTTCCCGAAGGGAGAAAGGCGGACAGGTATCCGGTAAGCGG
CAGGGTCGGAACAGGAGAGCGCACGAGGGAGCTTCCAGGGGGAAACGCCTGGTATCTTTATAGTCCTGTC
GGGTTTCGCCACCTCTGACTTGAGCGTCGATTTTTGTGATGCTCGTCAGGGGGGCGGAGCCTATGGAAAA
ACGCCAGCAACGCGGCCTTTTTACGGTTCCTGGCCTTTTGCTGGCCTTTTGCTCAGGTCTCACTCTAGAG
GCATGTGAGGGCCTATTTCCCATGATTCCTTCATATTTGCATATACGATACAAGGCTGTTAGAGAGATAA
TTGGAATTAATTTGACTGTAAACACAAAGATATTAGTACAAAATACGTGACGTAGAAAGTAATAATTTCT
TGGGTAGTTTGCAGTTTTAAAATTATGTTTTAAAATGGACTATCATATGCTTACCGTAACTTGAAAGTAT
TTCGATTTCTTGGCTTTATATATCTTGTGGAAAGGACGAAACACCGGGGAGCAGGCGACCATAGAGGTTT
TAGAGCTAGAAATAGCAAGTTAAAATAAGGCTAGTCCGTTATCAACTTGAAAAAGTGGCACCGAGTCGGT
GCTTTTTTGTTTTAGAGCTAGAAATAGCAAGTTAAAATAAGGCTAGTCCGTTTTTAGCGCGTGCGCCAAT
TCTGCAGACAAATGGCTCTA
Features (pLannotate 1.2.2; 19 found; start..end, strand, type, name):
      8..293     +  enhancer       CMV enhancer: human cytomegalovirus immediate early enhancer; contains an 18-bp deletion relative to the standard CMV enhancer
    295..570     +  promoter       chicken β-actin promoter: No description available
    571..798     +  intron         hybrid intron: hybrid between chicken β-actin (CBA) and minute virus of mice (MMV) introns (Gray et al., 2011)
    936..2651    +  CDS            Cas9(N): N-terminal portion of Streptococcus pyogenes Cas9 (Zetsche et al., 2015)
   2538..5036    +  CDS            Cas9(C): C-terminal portion of Streptococcus pyogenes Cas9 (Zetsche et al., 2015)
   5037..5084    +  CDS            nucleoplasmin NLS: bipartite nuclear localization signal from nucleoplasmin
   5118..5229    +  polyA_signal   bGH poly(A) signal: bovine growth hormone polyadenylation signal
   5334..5474    +  repeat_region  AAV2 ITR: inverted terminal repeat of adeno-associated virus serotype 2 inverted
   5479..5530    -  misc_feature   bom (fragment): basis of mobility region from pBR322
   5549..6004    +  rep_origin     f1 ori (sequence partly withheld): f1 bacteriophage origin of replication; arrow indicates direction of (+) strand synthesis
   6005..6054    -  misc_feature   bom (fragment): basis of mobility region from pBR322
   6156..6191    -  CDS            rop (fragment): Rop protein, which maintains plasmids at low copy number; rop
   6363..6386    +  promoter       Pc promoter (fragment): intI1 (promoter lies within the coding sequence); class 1 integron promoter
   6562..6618    +  CDS            GmR (fragment): gentamycin acetyltransferase; aacC1; confers resistance to gentamycin
   6625..7416    +  CDS            SmR: aminoglycoside adenylyltransferase (Murphy, 1985); aadA; confers resistance to spectinomycin and streptomycin
   7599..8187    +  rep_origin     ori: high-copy-number ColE1/pMB1/pBR322/pUC origin of replication
   8265..8505    +  promoter       U6 promoter: RNA polymerase III promoter for human U6 snRNA
   8535..8610    +  misc_RNA       gRNA scaffold: guide RNA scaffold for the Streptococcus pyogenes CRISPR/Cas9 system
   8617..8660    +  misc_RNA       gRNA scaffold (fragment): guide RNA scaffold for the Streptococcus pyogenes CRISPR/Cas9 system
