[The description below was written by a language model from this plasmid's Addgene catalogue record and pLannotate feature annotations shown in this document.]
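Description:
pPN431 is a mammalian CRISPR plasmid built on the pX330S-2 backbone that expresses a single guide RNA, designated a2, directed against human TCF4 for CRISPR activation (CRISPRa). The guide spacer sits between a human U6 RNA polymerase III promoter and the Streptococcus pyogenes gRNA scaffold, so that transfected cells transcribe a complete sgRNA. A second, partial scaffold fragment is annotated immediately downstream of the full one. In bacteria the plasmid is maintained at high copy through a ColE1/pUC-type origin and selected with spectinomycin via the aadA (SmR) gene. Short remnants of a gentamicin resistance gene, an integron Pc promoter, rop and bom appear to be leftovers from backbone construction. An f1 phage origin and a single AAV2 ITR are also annotated; with only one ITR detected, nothing in the record indicates AAV packaging.

Although the catalogue entry describes only the gRNA, the sequenced 8.7 kb plasmid also carries a full Cas9 expression cassette. It consists of a CMV enhancer, chicken β-actin promoter and hybrid intron driving S. pyogenes Cas9 (annotated as overlapping N- and C-terminal portions that together span the coding region), followed by a C-terminal nucleoplasmin NLS and a bGH polyadenylation signal. The record does not say whether this Cas9 is nuclease-active or carries any activator domain, and no such domain is annotated, so the CRISPRa effector is presumably supplied separately.

The associated publication describes a multiplexed gRNA piggyBac transposon system for inducing CRISPRi and CRISPRa in human pluripotent stem cells. This suggests the plasmid contributes a U6-gRNA unit to that work, for example as a source module for assembling multi-guide arrays, though the record does not state this role. No piggyBac elements are annotated in this plasmid itself.
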