Addgene plasmid #137869: pPN431
Purpose: Expression of gRNA a2 targeting TCF4 for CRISPRa; U6 promoter
Depositing lab: Lindy Barrett. Depositing organization: Broad Institute. Publication: A multiplexed gRNA piggyBac transposon system facilitates efficient induction of CRISPRi and CRISPRa in human pluripotent stem cells. Hazelbaker DZ, Beccard A, Angelini G, Mazzucato P, Messana A, Lam D, Eggan K, Barrett LE. Sci Rep. 2020 Jan 20;10(1):635. doi: 10.1038/s41598-020-57500-1. PubMed 31959800.
Backbone
  Vector backbone: pX330S-2
  Vector type: Mammalian Expression, CRISPR
Growth in bacteria
  Bacterial resistance: Spectinomycin, 50 μg/mL
  Growth temperature: 37°C
  Growth strain: DH5alpha
  Copy number: High Copy
Gene/Insert
  Gene/Insert name: TCF4
  gRNA/shRNA sequence: GGGAGCAGGCGACCATAGAG
  Species: H. sapiens (human)
  Entrez Gene: TCF4 (a.k.a. CDG2T, E2-2, FCD2, FECD3, ITF-2, ITF2, PTHS, SEF-2, SEF2, SEF2-1, SEF2-1A, SEF2-1B, SEF2-1D, TCF-4, bHLHb19)
  Promoter: U6
  Cloning method: Restriction Enzyme; 5′ cloning site Unknown (unknown if destroyed)
Terms and licenses: Academic/Nonprofit Terms; Industry Terms: Not Available to Industry
How to cite: pPN431 was a gift from Lindy Barrett (Addgene plasmid # 137869 ; http://n2t.net/addgene:137869 ; RRID:Addgene_137869)
